Addgene plasmid #167613: pKP2202
Purpose: Express ExbD V49A, P50A
Depositing lab: Kathleen Postle. Depositing organization: Pennsylvania State University. Publication: The Intrinsically Disordered Region of ExbD Is Required for Signal Transduction. Kopp DR, Postle K. J Bacteriol. 2020 Mar 11;202(7). pii: JB.00687-19. doi: 10.1128/JB.00687-19. Print 2020 Mar 11. PubMed 31932309.
Backbone
  Vector backbone: pPro24
  Vector type: Bacterial Expression
Growth in bacteria
  Bacterial resistance: Ampicillin, 100 μg/mL
  Growth temperature: 37°C
  Growth strain: DH5alpha
  Copy number: High Copy
Gene/Insert
  Gene/Insert name: exbD V49A, P50A
  Species: Escherichia coli
  Mutation: exbD with V49A, LP50A mutation
  Cloning method: Restriction Enzyme; 5′ cloning site Unknown (unknown if destroyed)
Terms and licenses: Academic/Nonprofit Terms; Industry Terms: Not Available to Industry
How to cite: pKP2202 was a gift from Kathleen Postle (Addgene plasmid # 167613 ; http://n2t.net/addgene:167613 ; RRID:Addgene_167613)
