[The description below was written by a language model from this plasmid's Addgene catalogue record and pLannotate feature annotations shown in this document.]
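Description:
pKP2202 is a bacterial expression plasmid built on the pPro24 backbone that produces an Escherichia coli ExbD variant carrying alanine substitutions at positions 49 and 50 (V49A, P50A; the mutation field writes the second change as "LP50A", which appears to be a typographical slip). It is maintained in E. coli through a high-copy ColE1/pMB1-type origin and selected with ampicillin via a β-lactamase gene under its own promoter. An M13 phage origin is also present, along with leftover pBR322-derived fragments (bom, rop, the tetracycline resistance gene and its promoter) that are too truncated to be functional.

The annotated 5,569 nt sequence shows the full exbD coding region followed by a fragment of a pUC-type multiple cloning site, a 5S rRNA segment, and the rrnB T1 and T2 transcription terminators. Just upstream of exbD, across the circular junction, lies a short fragment from exbB, the gene that precedes exbD in its native operon, suggesting the insert retained some native upstream sequence. The plasmid also carries prpR on the opposite strand, encoding the transcriptional regulator of the propionate catabolism operon. No promoter driving exbD is annotated in the feature table. However, the presence of prpR is consistent with the propionate-inducible design of the pPro vector series, in which PrpR activates an adjacent prpB-type promoter to give tunable expression.

ExbD works with ExbB and TonB in energy-dependent transport of receptor-bound substrates across the outer membrane. Judging from the associated publication title, this double mutant was used to probe the role of the intrinsically disordered region of ExbD in signal transduction.
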