Features (pLannotate 1.2.2; 15 found; start..end, strand, type, name):
      1..423     +  CDS            exbD: EXBD_ECOLI - Experimental evidence at protein level: Swiss-Prot protein existence level 1. Involved in the TonB-dependent energy-dependent transport of various receptor-bound substrates. From Escherichia coli (strain K12).
    431..475     +  misc_feature   MCS (fragment): pUC18/19 multiple cloning site
    559..674     +  ncRNA          5S rRNA: Accession: RF00001 - 5S ribosomal RNA
    678..764     +  terminator     rrnB T1 terminator: Escherichia coli rrnB; transcription terminator T1 from the E. coli rrnB gene
    856..883     +  terminator     rrnB T2 terminator: transcription terminator T2 from the E. coli rrnB gene
    902..993     +  promoter       AmpR promoter: bla
    994..1854    +  CDS            AmpR: β-lactamase; bla; confers resistance to ampicillin, carbenicillin, and related antibiotics
   1896..2276    +  rep_origin     M13 ori (sequence partly withheld): M13 bacteriophage origin of replication; arrow indicates direction of (+) strand synthesis
   2462..3050    +  rep_origin     ori: high-copy-number ColE1/pMB1/pBR322/pUC origin of replication
   3236..3287    -  misc_feature   bom (fragment): basis of mobility region from pBR322
   3403..3442    -  CDS            rop (fragment): Rop protein, which maintains plasmids at low copy number; rop
   3443..3628    -  CDS            TcR (fragment): tetracycline efflux protein; tet; confers resistance to tetracycline
   3638..3657    +  promoter       tet promoter (fragment): E. coli promoter for tetracycline efflux protein gene
   3660..5243    -  CDS            prpR: PRPR_ECOLI - Also known as yahP. Experimental evidence at protein level: Swiss-Prot protein existence level 1. Involved in the transcriptional regulation of the propionate catabolism operon. From Escherichia coli (strain K12).
   5495..5560    +  CDS            exbB (fragment): EXBB_ECOLI - Experimental evidence at protein level: Swiss-Prot protein existence level 1. Involved in the TonB-dependent energy-dependent transport of various receptor-bound substrates. Protects ExbD from proteolytic degradation and functionally stabilizes TonB. From Escherichia coli (strain K12).
>Addgene plasmid #167613 | pKP2202 | addgene full sequence | sequence record 339845 | Addgene NGS Result
ATGGCAATGCATCTTAACGAAAACCTCGACGATAACGGCGAAATGCATGATATCAACGTGACGCCGTTTA
TCGACGTGATGTTGGTTCTGCTGATTATCTTTATGGTGGCGGCACCGTTAGCGACGGTAGATGTGAAGGT
GAACGCAGCAGCTTCTACCAGCACGCCGCAGCCGCGCCCGGAAAAACCGGTTTATCTGTCGGTGAAGGCA
GACAACTCGATGTTTATCGGTAACGATCCGGTCACCGATGAAACAATGATTACGGCGTTGAATGCGTTAA
CCGAAGGCAAGAAAGACACCACCATCTTCTTCCGAGCGGACAAAACCGTCGATTACGAGACGTTGATGAA
GGTAATGGATACGCTGCATCAGGCGGGTTACCTGAAGATAGGTCTGGTCGGCGAAGAAACCGCCAAAGCG
AAGTAACCATGGTACCCGGGGATCCTCTAGAGTCGACCTGCAGGCATGCAAGCTTGGCTGTTTTGGCGGA
TGAGAGAAGATTTTCAGCCTGATACAGATTAAATCAGAACGCAGAAGCGGTCTGATAAAACAGAATTTGC
CTGGCGGCAGTAGCGCGGTGGTCCCACCTGACCCCATGCCGAACTCAGAAGTGAAACGCCGTAGCGCCGA
TGGTAGTGTGGGGTCTCCCCATGCGAGAGTAGGGAACTGCCAGGCATCAAATAAAACGAAAGGCTCAGTC
GAAAGACTGGGCCTTTCGTTTTATCTGTTGTTTGTCGGTGAACGCTCTCCTGAGTAGGACAAATCCGCCG
GGAGCGGATTTGAACGTTGCGAAGCAACGGCCCGGAGGGTGGCGGGCAGGACGCCCGCCATAAACTGCCA
GGCATCAAATTAAGCAGAAGGCCATCCTGACGGATGGCCTTTTTGCGTTTCTACAAACTCTTTTGTTTAT
TTTTCTAAATACATTCAAATATGTATCCGCTCATGAGACAATAACCCTGATAAATGCTTCAATAATATTG
AAAAAGGAAGAGTATGAGTATTCAACATTTCCGTGTCGCCCTTATTCCCTTTTTTGCGGCATTTTGCCTT
CCTGTTTTTGCTCACCCAGAAACGCTGGTGAAAGTAAAAGATGCTGAAGATCAGTTGGGTGCACGAGTGG
GTTACATCGAACTGGATCTCAACAGCGGTAAGATCCTTGAGAGTTTTCGCCCCGAAGAACGTTTTCCAAT
GATGAGCACTTTTAAAGTTCTGCTATGTGGCGCGGTATTATCCCGTGTTGACGCCGGGCAAGAGCAACTC
GGTCGCCGCATACACTATTCTCAGAATGACTTGGTTGAGTACTCACCAGTCACAGAAAAGCATCTTACGG
ATGGCATGACAGTAAGAGAATTATGCAGTGCTGCCATAACCATGAGTGATAACACTGCGGCCAACTTACT
TCTGACAACGATCGGAGGACCGAAGGAGCTAACCGCTTTTTTGCACAACATGGGGGATCATGTAACTCGC
CTTGATCGTTGGGAACCGGAGCTGAATGAAGCCATACCAAACGACGAGCGTGACACCACGATGCCTGTAG
CAATGGCAACAACGTTGCGCAAACTATTAACTGGCGAACTACTTACTCTAGCTTCCCGGCAACAATTAAT
AGACTGGATGGAGGCGGATAAAGTTGCAGGACCACTTCTGCGCTCGGCCCTTCCGGCTGGCTGGTTTATT
GCTGATAAATCTGGAGCCGGTGAGCGTGGGTCTCGCGGTATCATTGCAGCACTGGGGCCAGATGGTAAGC
CCTCCCGTATCGTAGTTATCTACACGACGGGGAGTCAGGCAACTATGGATGAACGAAATAGACAGATCGC
TGAGATAGGTGCCTCACTGATTAAGCATTGGTAACTGTCAGACCAAGTTTACTCATATATACTTTAGATT
GATT
[125 nt withheld, positions 1895-2019]
C
[141 nt withheld, positions 2021-2161]
CCTTTGACGTTGGAGTCCACGTTCTTT
[37 nt withheld, positions 2189-2225]
ACCCTATCTCGGGCTATTCTTTTGATTTATAAGGGATTTTGCCGATTTCGGCCTATTGGTTAAAAAATGA
GCTGATTTAACAAAAATTTAACGCGAATTTTAACAAAATATTAACGTTTACAATTTAAAAGGATCTAGGT
GAAGATCCTTTTTGATAATCTCATGACCAAAATCCCTTAACGTGAGTTTTCGTTCCACTGAGCGTCAGAC
CCCGTAGAAAAGATCAAAGGATCTTCTTGAGATCCTTTTTTTCTGCGCGTAATCTGCTGCTTGCAAACAA
AAAAACCACCGCTACCAGCGGTGGTTTGTTTGCCGGATCAAGAGCTACCAACTCTTTTTCCGAAGGTAAC
TGGCTTCAGCAGAGCGCAGATACCAAATACTGTCCTTCTAGTGTAGCCGTAGTTAGGCCACCACTTCAAG
AACTCTGTAGCACCGCCTACATACCTCGCTCTGCTAATCCTGTTACCAGTGGCTGCTGCCAGTGGCGATA
AGTCGTGTCTTACCGGGTTGGACTCAAGACGATAGTTACCGGATAAGGCGCAGCGGTCGGGCTGAACGGG
GGGTTCGTGCACACAGCCCAGCTTGGAGCGAACGACCTACACCGAACTGAGATACCTACAGCGTGAGCTA
TGAGAAAGCGCCACGCTTCCCGAAGGGAGAAAGGCGGACAGGTATCCGGTAAGCGGCAGGGTCGGAACAG
GAGAGCGCACGAGGGAGCTTCCAGGGGGAAACGCCTGGTATCTTTATAGTCCTGTCGGGTTTCGCCACCT
CTGACTTGAGCGTCGATTTTTGTGATGCTCGTCAGGGGGGCGGAGCCTATGGAAAAACGCCAGCAACGCG
GCCTTTTTACGGTTCCTGGCCTTTTGCTGGCCTTTTGCTCACATGTTCTTTCCTGCGTTATCCCCTGATT
CTGTGGATAACCGTATTACCGCCTTTGAGTGAGCTGATACCGCTCGCCGCAGCCGAACGACCGAGCGCAG
CGAGTCAGTGAGCGAGGAAGCGGAAGAGCGCCTGATGCGGTATTTTCTCCTTACGCATCTGTGCGGTATT
TCACACCGCATAGGGTCATGGCTGCGCCCCGACACCCGCCAACACCCGCTGACGCGCCCTGACGGGCTTG
TCTGCTCCCGGCATCCGCTTACAGACAAGCTGTGACCGTCTCCGGGAGCTGCATGTGTCAGAGGTTTTCA
CCGTCATCACCGAAACGCGCGAGGCAGAAGGAGATGGCGCCCAACAGTCCCCCGGCCACGGGGCCTGCCA
CCATACCCACGCCGAAACAAGCGCTCATGAGCCCGAAGTGGCGAGCCCGATCTTCCCCATCGGTGATGTC
GGCGATATAGGCGCCAGCAACCGCACCTGTGGCGCCGGTGATGCCGGCCACGATGCGTCCGGCGTAGAGG
ATCTGCTCATGTTTGACAGCTTATCATCGATTCAGCTTTTCAGCCGCCGCCAGAACGTCGTCCGGCTGAT
GCCTAAATAATTCGCCGCTGCTGTTTTATCGCCATTAAATTTCTCCAGTGCCTGTTGTGGTGTCAGTAAG
CGTGGAGCGGGAGTTTTCGCCGACTCGCGCGCCAGTTCCGGCAGTAGCAGCTGCAAAAATTGCGGCGTTA
AATCCGGCGTCGGTTCCACACTTAAAAATAGCGCCAGTCGCTCCATCATATTGCGCAGTTCACGAATATT
GCCCGGCCAGTCGTAGTGCACCAGCACGGTTTCGCTTGCCTGTAATCCCTGGCGTAATGCGGCAGAAAAC
GGGGTGGAGAGCGCCGCCAGAGACACTTTCAAAAAGCTTTCCGCCAGTGGCAGAATATCCGCCACCCGCT
CGCGCAGTGGTGGCAATTGCAGACGCAAAATACTCAGCCGATAAAACAGGTCACGGCGAAACTGCCCTTG
CCGCATATCTTCTTCCAGATTGCAGTGAGTGGCGCTAATGACCCGCACATCCACCGGAACAGGCTGATGC
CCGCCGACGCGGGTGACCTCTTTTTCTTCCAGCACCCGCAGCAGCCGGGTCTGCAACGGCAGCGGCATTT
CGCCAATCTCATCGAGAAACAGCGTACCTCCGTGGGCGATTTCAAACAGCCCGGCGCGACCGCCGCGTCG
CGAGCCGGTAAACGCCCCTTCCTCATAGCCAAACAGTTCTGCTTCCAGCAGCGATTCGGCAATCGCCCCG
CAGTTGACTGCAACAAACGGATGCGACTTTTTGCCCTGTCGCGCATCGTGGCGGGCAAAATATTCCCGAT
GAATCGCCTGGGCCGCCAGCTCTTTGCCCGTCCCCGTTTCCCCCTCAATCAACACCGCTGCACTGGAGCG
GGCATACAGCAAAATAGTCTGCCGTACTTGTTCCATCTGTGGTGATTGACCGAGCATATCGCCCAGCACG
TAACGAGTTCTCAGGGCGTTGCGGGTGGCATCGTGAGTGTTATGGCGTAACGACATGCGCGTCATATCCA
GCGCATCGCTGAACGCCTGGCGCACGGTGGCGGCGGAATAGATAAAAATTCCGGTCATTCCGGCTTCTTC
TGCCAGATCGGTAATCAGCCCCGCGCCGACCACCGCTTCGGTGCCGTTAGCTTTTAGCTCGTTAATCTGC
CCGCGTGCGTCTTCTTCGGTAATGTAGCTACGTTGATCGAGGCGCAAATTAAAGGTTTTTTGAAACGCCA
CCAGTGCCGGAATAGTTTCCTGATAAGTGACAACGCCGATAGAAGAGGTGAGTTTTCCGGCTTTTGCCAG
TGCCTGTAACACATCGTAGCCGCTCGGTTTAATCAAAATAACTGGCACTGACAGGCGGCTTTTCAGGTAC
GCGCCGTTAGATCCAGCGGCGATGATGGCGTCACAGCGTTCGTTTGCCAGTTTCTTGTGGATGTAGGTCA
CCGCTTTTTCAAAGCCAAGCTGGATAGGGGTAATGTTCGCCAGGTGATCAAACTCGAGGCTGATATCGCG
AAACAGCTCGAACAGGCGCGTTACAGATACCGTCCAGATAACCGGTTTGTCGTCATTAAGCCGTGGTGGA
TGTGCCATAGCGCACCGCAAAGTTAAGAAACCGAATATTGGGTTTAGTCTTGTTTCATAATTGTTGCAAT
GAAACGCGGTGAAACATTGCCTGAAACGTTAACTGAAACGCATATTTGCGGATTAGTTCATGACTTTATC
TCTAACAAATTGAAATTAAACATTTAATTTTATTAAGGCAATTGTGGCACACCCCTTGCTTTGTCTTTAT
CAACGCAAATAACAAGTTGATAACAAGCTAGCAGGAGGAATTCACCATGGACCTGGATCTGGAAGCCAGC
GCCGCTGCGCATCCGGTTCGTGTCGCACAAAAATTACGCGCAGGATAATATCCG
